Addgene plasmid #124903: pLenti_Blast_DEST mouse_p65promoter_mouse_p65-mRuby2
Purpose: Lentiviral vector to express p65-mRuby2 under p65 promoter (With blasticidin resistance)
Depositing lab: Markus Covert. Depositing organization: Stanford University. Publication: Escalating Threat Levels of Bacterial Infection Can Be Discriminated by Distinct MAPK and NF-kappaB Signaling Dynamics in Single Host Cells. Lane K, Andres-Terre M, Kudo T, Monack DM, Covert MW. Cell Syst. 2019 Mar 27;8(3):183-196.e4. doi: 10.1016/j.cels.2019.02.008. Epub 2019 Mar 20. PubMed 30904375.
Backbone
  Vector backbone: pLenti _Blast_DEST
  Backbone size w/o insert (bp): 7206
  Total vector size (bp): 11048
  Vector type: Mammalian Expression, Lentiviral
  Selectable markers: Blasticidin
Growth in bacteria
  Bacterial resistance: Ampicillin, 100 μg/mL
  Growth temperature: 30°C
  Growth strain: NEB Stable
  Copy number: Unknown
Gene/Insert
  Gene/Insert name: p65 promoter- p65 CDS-mRuby2
  Species: M. musculus (mouse)
  Insert size (bp): 3842
  Tag / fusion protein: mRuby (C terminal on insert)
Terms and licenses: Academic/Nonprofit Terms; Industry Terms: Not Available to Industry
How to cite: pLenti_Blast_DEST mouse_p65promoter_mouse_p65-mRuby2 was a gift from Markus Covert (Addgene plasmid # 124903 ; http://n2t.net/addgene:124903 ; RRID:Addgene_124903)
