[The description below was written by a language model from this plasmid's Addgene catalogue record and pLannotate feature annotations shown in this document.]
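Description:
pLenti_Blast_DEST mouse_p65promoter_mouse_p65-mRuby2 is a lentiviral mammalian expression plasmid of about 11 kb, built by Gateway recombination into the pLenti_Blast_DEST destination backbone. In bacteria it is maintained through a high-copy ColE1/pUC-type origin and selected with ampicillin via β-lactamase; an f1 origin and remnants of a lac/T7/T3 cloning region are also present. The viral portion has the layout typical of third-generation HIV-1 vectors. An RSV promoter fused to a truncated 5' LTR drives genomic RNA production in packaging cells, followed by the Ψ packaging signal with a partial gag sequence, the Rev response element for nuclear export of unspliced RNA, and the cPPT/CTS element. A truncated LTR and an SV40 polyadenylation signal close the transfer cassette downstream.

The payload, roughly 3.8 kb and flanked by attB1 and attB2 sites, consists of mouse sequences. About 1.4 kb between a short multiple cloning site and the coding region is unannotated in the feature table and, according to the catalogue entry, corresponds to the mouse p65 promoter. This drives the mouse Rela (NF-κB p65) coding sequence, joined through a short linker to a C-terminal mRuby2 red fluorescent protein; the linker region picked up a small, probably spurious, annotation match to another fluorescent protein. A WPRE follows to enhance transcript stability and expression. A separate SV40 promoter, paired with the bacterial EM7 promoter, expresses blasticidin S deaminase so that transduced cells can be selected with blasticidin. Placing the fusion under the p65 promoter rather than a strong viral promoter presumably aims at near-native expression levels. The associated study used single-cell measurement of MAPK and NF-κB signalling dynamics during bacterial infection, consistent with use as a live-cell reporter of p65 localisation.
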