Features (pLannotate 1.2.2; 32 found; start..end, strand, type, name):
      1..25      +  protein_bind   attB1: mutant version of attB; recombination site for the Gateway® BP reaction BP Clonase™
     54..106     +  misc_feature   MCS: multiple cloning site
   1558..3204    +  CDS            Rela: TF65_MOUSE - Also known as Nfkb3. Experimental evidence at protein level: Swiss-Prot protein existence level 1. NF-kappa-B is a pleiotropic transcription factor present in almost all cell types and is the endpoint of a series of signal transduction events that are initiated by a vast array of stimuli related to many biological processes such as inflammation, immunity, differentiation, cell growth, tumorigenesis and apoptosis. NF-kappa-B is a homo- or heterodimeric complex formed by the Rel-like domain- containing proteins RELA/p65, RELB, NFKB1/p105, NFKB1/p50, REL and NFKB2/p52. The heterodime
   3211..3245    +  CDS            TDsmURFP (fragment): monomeric tandem dimer of a small ultra-red fluorescent protein derived from a cyanobacterial phycobiliprotein (Rodriguez et al., 2016)
   3259..3969    +  CDS            mRuby2: mRuby2 is a basic (constitutively fluorescent) red fluorescent protein published in 2012, derived from Entacmaea quadricolor. It has moderate acid sensitivity.
   3996..4020    -  protein_bind   attB2: mutant version of attB; recombination site for the Gateway® BP reaction BP Clonase™
   4051..4639    +  misc_feature   WPRE: woodchuck hepatitis virus posttranscriptional regulatory element
   4695..5024    +  promoter       SV40 promoter: SV40 enhancer and early promoter
   5072..5119    +  promoter       EM7 promoter: synthetic bacterial promoter&nbsp
   5138..5536    +  CDS            BSD: blasticidin S deaminase; Aspergillus terreus BSD; confers resistance to blasticidin
   5553..5690    +  CDS            nef (fragment): NEF_HV1LA - Experimental evidence at protein level: Swiss-Prot protein existence level 1. Extracellular Nef protein targets CD4(+) T-lymphocytes for apoptosis by interacting with CXCR4 surface receptors. From Human immunodeficiency virus type 1 group M subtype B (isolate Lai) (HIV-1).
   5676..5856    +  LTR            5' LTR (truncated): truncated 5' long terminal repeat (LTR) from HIV-1
   5928..6049    +  polyA_signal   SV40 poly(A) signal: SV40 polyadenylation signal
   6089..6224    +  rep_origin     SV40 ori: SV40 origin of replication
   6245..6263    -  promoter       T7 promoter: promoter for bacteriophage T7 RNA polymerase
   6271..6426    +  CDS            lacZα (fragment): LacZα fragment of β-galactosidase; lacZ fragment
   6431..6859    +  rep_origin     f1 ori (sequence partly withheld): f1 bacteriophage origin of replication; arrow indicates direction of (+) strand synthesis
   6912..7016    +  promoter       AmpR promoter: bla
   7017..7877    +  CDS            AmpR: β-lactamase; bla; confers resistance to ampicillin, carbenicillin, and related antibiotics
   8048..8636    +  rep_origin     ori: high-copy-number ColE1/pMB1/pBR322/pUC origin of replication
   8819..8911    +  CDS            lacI (fragment): lac repressor; lacI; The lac repressor binds to the lac operator to inhibit transcription in E. coli. This inhibition can be relieved by adding lactose or isopropyl-β-D-thiogalactopyranoside (IPTG).
   8924..8945    +  protein_bind   CAP binding site: CAP binding activates transcription in the presence of cAMP. E. coli catabolite activator protein
   8960..8990    +  promoter       lac promoter: promoter for the E. coli lac operon
   8994..9016    +  protein_bind   lac operator (fragment): The lac repressor binds to the lac operator to inhibit transcription in E. coli. This inhibition can be relieved by adding lactose or isopropyl-β-D-thiogalactopyranoside (IPTG). lac repressor encoded by lacI
   9059..9077    +  promoter       T3 promoter: promoter for bacteriophage T3 RNA polymerase
   9105..9331    +  promoter       RSV promoter: Rous sarcoma virus enhancer/promoter
   9332..9512    +  LTR            5' LTR (truncated): truncated 5' long terminal repeat (LTR) from HIV-1
   9559..9684    +  misc_feature   HIV-1 Ψ: packaging signal of human immunodeficiency virus type 1
   9668..10031   +  CDS            HIV-1 gag (fragment): gag protein from human immunodeficiency virus 1; gag
  10177..10410   +  misc_feature   RRE: The Rev response element (RRE) of HIV-1 allows for Rev-dependent mRNA export from the nucleus to the cytoplasm.
  10787..10887   +  CDS            Rev (fragment): human immunodeficiency virus 1 (HIV-1) Rev protein; rev; enhances nuclear export of unspliced and incompletely spliced viral mRNAs
  10906..11022   +  misc_feature   cPPT/CTS: central polypurine tract and central termination sequence of HIV-1
>Addgene plasmid #124903 | pLenti_Blast_DEST mouse_p65promoter_mouse_p65-mRuby2 | addgene full sequence | sequence record 354369 | Addgene NGS Result
ACAAGTTTGTACAAAAAAGCAGGCTTTAAAGGAACCAATTCAGTCGACTGGATCTCGAGCTCAAGCTTCG
AATTCTGCAGTCGACGGTACCGCGGGCCCGGGATCCACCGGCCGGTCGCCACCATGATTATCGACTCTTA
ACTGATGGGCCATCTCTCCAGCCTGCAACCATCCTTTTTTAAAGAGCATCTTCTGTAGTTCTGGATGGGT
TCAAACTATGTAGAGGAGGATGACGTTGAACGTCTGACCCCATGAGCGCTGGGATTACTGGAGCATCCTG
GAGTCAGAGATCAAATCCCAGCTTCCTGCAACGTTATGCAAAAACTACTGAGTTCTCATTTCTAGCCTTT
ACTTTTTAGTAAGGACGCTGGTATTCATATTAACTTAAATTGTAACTATATGTGTTTTTACAAGTGGTTC
ATGTGAGGACCAATGATGGCTGTGTGCCATTAATTGGAGATTATATTCATTCTGTCGCCTTGACATCCGC
CCTCGCAAAATATTAAACTGCTTTTTCTAATCTGCGCCAAGTGAGAAACTGAAATGAGTGGGAGGGGCGT
AACTATTTTCACTTTTGTCTTCCTGTTTTTTTCAGAGCCTGGGAAAGCAATTCAGAATTTCCAATCTTTT
CCAATTCCCACATGATTTCCTAATTTAGAGAAAATAAGTCTTTCTCTGAGTGCTGAAACCTCCTGTGGCC
CGGGAGGCGCCTCCTCCTTCTGGCATAGTGGAGGCAGCCTGATGTGTTGCGTCCTCCGGCCAGAGTCCCC
ACACTCAATCTGCACACCTGCCCTTGGCTTAGATGGCAATTTTTGCTCCCTACAAACGCTTTCCTCATTG
GAGCCTGGACTCCTGGGAGGCCTTGAAGGAGATGTTCACGGTGTGACCCTAGCTGGTTCCGGAGATCCCT
AAAGATCTAAACCTTAGCAGACAGCACCTATGTGTGCAGACGAAGCCCTGGGGCTCTTCCAGCACTCATG
GCTCTCAGGGACTCTTAGAGGTACAGGTGTCTGCCTAGTCCTCGGTCTGCCCCTCTACCCTAAGGCCTGT
CGGATGCAGCACGCTCGCTCCGCGAAGCACTCCTGCGCGCAGCCGGATCTAGGTTGGGGAGCATGTGGCC
CGTAGCACGCGGGTCCCCAGAAGGCCCCTGCACGCTTAGGAAAACGTGTGGAATTCAGTCACTGGCCTCC
GCGGGAGCAGCAGGCCTGGGCCTCTCCCTGCGCAGGGCGAATGGCCGCAGCCTGCCACCAGCCCTGGCTC
GGCTCCAGTCCCGGCCAGGGTGACATCACCAAACTCCTGAGATCAGAGCGGGGCGGGGAACGGGACCCGA
AATCCCCTAAAAACAGAGTGAGTAATCGCGGGCCCGCCCTCCAGGCGGGGCCGGGAACGGGACCGGGACC
CCGAGCGAGCCGCGCTGCGGAGCTTGTAGTCGGGCCGGCCTCGGGACAAACAGCCTCGGCGTCCTCCCGC
CGCGCTGCGGTGTCCCCGCCCGCGCGCCCGCCGCACACCTTCCGCGCCCAGCGTGAGTCGCGCACCTGCT
CTCGTCTAGACCTGACCATGGACGATCTGTTTCCCCTCATCTTTCCCTCAGAGCCAGCCCAGGCTTCTGG
GCCTTATGTGGAGATCATCGAACAGCCGAAGCAACGGGGCATGCGATTCCGCTATAAATGCGAGGGGCGC
TCAGCGGGCAGTATTCCTGGCGAGAGAAGCACAGATACCACCAAGACACACCCCACCATCAAGATCAATG
GCTACACAGGACCAGGAACAGTTCGAATCTCCCTGGTCACCAAGGATCCACCTCACCGGCCTCATCCACA
TGAACTTGTGGGGAAGGACTGCCGGGATGGCTACTATGAGGCTGACCTCTGCCCAGACCGCAGTATCCAT
AGCTTCCAGAACCTGGGGATCCAGTGTGTGAAGAAGCGAGACCTGGAGCAAGCCATTAGCCAGCGAATCC
AGACCAACAATAACCCCTTTCACGTTCCTATAGAGGAGCAGCGCGGGGACTATGACTTGAATGCAGTGCG
CCTCTGCTTCCAGGTGACAGTGCGGGACCCAGCAGGCAGGCCCCTCCTCCTGACCCCTGTCCTCTCACAT
CCGATTTTTGATAACCGGGCCCCCAACACTGCCGAGCTCAAGATCTGCCGAGTAAACCGGAACTCTGGGA
GCTGCCTCGGTGGGGATGAGATCTTCTTGCTGTGCGACAAGGTGCAGAAAGAAGACATTGAGGTGTATTT
CACGGGACCAGGCTGGGAGGCACGAGGCTCCTTTTCTCAAGCTGATGTGCATCGGCAAGTGGCCATTGTG
TTCCGGACTCCTCCGTACGCCGACCCCAGCCTCCAGGCTCCTGTTCGAGTCTCCATGCAGCTACGGCGGC
CTTCTGATCGCGAGCTCAGTGAGCCCATGGAGTTCCAGTACTTGCCAGACACAGATGATCGCCACCGGAT
TGAAGAGAAGCGCAAAAGGACCTATGAGACCTTCAAGAGTATCATGAAGAAGAGTCCTTTCAATGGACCA
ACTGAACCCCGGCCTCCAACCCGGCGTATTGCTGTGCCTACCCGAAACTCAACTTCTGTCCCCAAGCCAG
CCCCGCAGCCCTACACCTTCCCAGCATCCCTCAGCACCATCAACTTTGATGAGTTTTCCCCCATGCTGTT
ACCATCAGGGCAGATCTCAAACCAGGCCCTGGCCTTAGCACCGTCCTCTGCCCCAGTCCTTGCCCAGACC
ATGGTCCCTTCCTCAGCCATGGTACCTCTGGCTCAGCCCCCAGCTCCTGCCCCAGTTCTAACCCCGGGTC
CTCCCCAGTCCCTGTCTGCACCTGTTCCAAAGAGCACCCAGGCTGGGGAAGGCACGCTGTCGGAAGCCCT
GCTGCACCTGCAGTTTGATGCTGATGAAGACTTGGGGGCCTTGCTTGGCAACAGCACAGACCCAGGAGTG
TTCACAGACCTGGCATCTGTGGACAACTCAGAGTTTCAGCAGCTCCTGAACCAGGGTGTGTCCATGTCTC
ACTCCACAGCTGAGCCCATGCTGATGGAGTACCCTGAAGCTATAACTCGCCTGGTGACAGGGTCCCAGAG
GCCCCCTGACCCAGCTCCCACACCCCTGGGGACCTCGGGGCTTCCCAATGGTCTCTCCGGAGATGAAGAC
TTCTCCTCCATTGCGGACATGGACTTCTCTGCTCTTTTGAGTCAGATCAGCTCCACCCATGGGCATGGCA
CCGGCAGCACCGGCAGCGGCAGCTCATCCGGAACTAGTATGGTGTCTAAGGGCGAAGAGCTGATCAAGGA
AAATATGCGTATGAAGGTGGTCATGGAAGGTTCGGTCAACGGCCACCAATTCAAATGCACAGGTGAAGGA
GAAGGCAATCCGTACATGGGAACTCAAACCATGAGGATCAAAGTCATCGAGGGAGGACCCCTGCCATTTG
CCTTTGACATTCTTGCCACGTCGTTCATGTATGGCAGCCGTACTTTTATCAAGTACCCGAAAGGCATTCC
TGATTTCTTTAAACAGTCCTTTCCTGAGGGTTTTACTTGGGAAAGAGTTACGAGATACGAAGATGGTGGA
GTCGTCACCGTCATGCAGGACACCAGCCTTGAGGATGGCTGTCTCGTTTACCACGTCCAAGTCAGAGGGG
TAAACTTTCCCTCCAATGGTCCCGTGATGCAGAAGAAGACCAAGGGTTGGGAGCCTAATACAGAGATGAT
GTATCCAGCAGATGGTGGTCTGAGGGGATACACTCATATGGCACTGAAAGTTGATGGTGGTGGCCATCTG
TCTTGCTCTTTCGTAACAACTTACAGGTCAAAAAAGACCGTCGGGAACATCAAGATGCCCGGTATCCATG
CCGTTGATCACCGCCTGGAAAGGTTAGAGGAAAGTGACAATGAAATGTTCGTAGTACAACGCGAACACGC
AGTTGCCAAGTTCGCCGGGCTTGGTGGTGGGATGGACGAGCTGTACAAGTAAGCGGCCGCACTCGAGATA
TCTAGACCCAGCTTTCTTGTACAAAGTGGTTGATATCCAGCACAGTGGCGGCCGCTCGACAATCAACCTC
TGGATTACAAAATTTGTGAAAGATTGACTGGTATTCTTAACTATGTTGCTCCTTTTACGCTATGTGGATA
CGCTGCTTTAATGCCTTTGTATCATGCTATTGCTTCCCGTATGGCTTTCATTTTCTCCTCCTTGTATAAA
TCCTGGTTGCTGTCTCTTTATGAGGAGTTGTGGCCCGTTGTCAGGCAACGTGGCGTGGTGTGCACTGTGT
TTGCTGACGCAACCCCCACTGGTTGGGGCATTGCCACCACCTGTCAGCTCCTTTCCGGGACTTTCGCTTT
CCCCCTCCCTATTGCCACGGCGGAACTCATCGCCGCCTGCCTTGCCCGCTGCTGGACAGGGGCTCGGCTG
TTGGGCACTGACAATTCCGTGGTGTTGTCGGGGAAGCTGACGTCCTTTCCATGGCTGCTCGCCTGTGTTG
CCACCTGGATTCTGCGCGGGACGTCCTTCTGCTACGTCCCTTCGGCCCTCAATCCAGCGGACCTTCCTTC
CCGCGGCCTGCTGCCGGCTCTGCGGCCTCTTCCGCGTCTTCGCCTTCGCCCTCAGACGAGTCGGATCTCC
CTTTGGGCCGCCTCCCCGCCTGGAATTCTGCAGATATCCGGTTAGTAATGAGTTTGGAATTAATTCTGTG
GAATGTGTGTCAGTTAGGGTGTGGAAAGTCCCCAGGCTCCCCAGCAGGCAGAAGTATGCAAAGCATGCAT
CTCAATTAGTCAGCAACCAGGTGTGGAAAGTCCCCAGGCTCCCCAGCAGGCAGAAGTATGCAAAGCATGC
ATCTCAATTAGTCAGCAACCATAGTCCCGCCCCTAACTCCGCCCATCCCGCCCCTAACTCCGCCCAGTTC
CGCCCATTCTCCGCCCCATGGCTGACTAATTTTTTTTATTTATGCAGAGGCCGAGGCCGCCTCTGCCTCT
GAGCTATTCCAGAAGTAGTGAGGAGGCTTTTTTGGAGGCCTAGGCTTTTGCAAAAAGCTCCCGGGAGCTT
GTATATCCATTTTCGGATCTGATCAGCACGTGTTGACAATTAATCATCGGCATAGTATATCGGCATAGTA
TAATACGACAAGGTGAGGAACTAAACCATGGCCAAGCCTTTGTCTCAAGAAGAATCCACCCTCATTGAAA
GAGCAACGGCTACAATCAACAGCATCCCCATCTCTGAAGACTACAGCGTCGCCAGCGCAGCTCTCTCTAG
CGACGGCCGCATCTTCACTGGTGTCAATGTATATCATTTTACTGGGGGACCTTGTGCAGAACTCGTGGTG
CTGGGCACTGCTGCTGCTGCGGCAGCTGGCAACCTGACTTGTATCGTCGCGATCGGAAATGAGAACAGGG
GCATCTTGAGCCCCTGCGGACGGTGCCGACAGGTGCTTCTCGATCTGCATCCTGGGATCAAAGCCATAGT
GAAGGACAGTGATGGACAGCCGACGGCAGTTGGGATTCGTGAATTGCTGCCCTCTGGTTATGTGTGGGAG
GGCTAAGCACAATTCGAGCTCGGTACCTTTAAGACCAATGACTTACAAGGCAGCTGTAGATCTTAGCCAC
TTTTTAAAAGAAAAGGGGGGACTGGAAGGGCTAGCTCACTCCCAACGAAGACAAGATCTGCTTTTTGCTT
GTACTGGGTCTCTCTGGTTAGACCAGATCTGAGCCTGGGAGCTCTCTGGCTAACTAGGGAACCCACTGCT
TAAGCCTCAATAAAGCTTGCCTTGAGTGCTTCAAGTAGTGTGTGCCCGTCTGTTGTGTGACTCTGGTAAC
TAGAGATCCCTCAGACCCTTTTAGTCAGTGTGGAAAATCTCTAGCAGTAGTAGTTCATGTCATCTTATTA
TTCAGTATTTATAACTTGCAAAGAAATGAATATCAGAGAGTGAGAGGAACTTGTTTATTGCAGCTTATAA
TGGTTACAAATAAAGCAATAGCATCACAAATTTCACAAATAAAGCATTTTTTTCACTGCATTCTAGTTGT
GGTTTGTCCAAACTCATCAATGTATCTTATCATGTCTGGCTCTAGCTATCCCGCCCCTAACTCCGCCCAT
CCCGCCCCTAACTCCGCCCAGTTCCGCCCATTCTCCGCCCCATGGCTGACTAATTTTTTTTATTTATGCA
GAGGCCGAGGCCGCCTCGGCCTCTGAGCTATTCCAGAAGTAGTGAGGAGGCTTTTTTGGAGGCCTAGGGA
CGTACCCAATTCGCCCTATAGTGAGTCGTATTACGCGCGCTCACTGGCCGTCGTTTTACAACGTCGTGAC
TGGGAAAACCCTGGCGTTACCCAACTTAATCGCCTTGCAGCACATCCCCCTTTCGCCAGCTGGCGTAATA
GCGAAGAGGCCCGCACCGATCGCCCTTCCCAACAGTTGCGCAGCCTGAATGGCGAATGGG
[124 nt withheld, positions 6431-6554]
C
[91 nt withheld, positions 6556-6646]
A
[49 nt withheld, positions 6648-6696]
CCTTTGACGTTGGAGTCCACGTTCTTT
[37 nt withheld, positions 6724-6760]
ACCCTATCTCGGTCTATTCTTTTGATTTATAAGGGATTTTGCCGATTTCGGCCTATTGGTTAAAAAATGA
GCTGATTTAACAAAAATTTAACGCGAATTTTAACAAAATATTAACGCTTACAATTTAGGTGGCACTTTTC
GGGGAAATGTGCGCGGAACCCCTATTTGTTTATTTTTCTAAATACATTCAAATATGTATCCGCTCATGAG
ACAATAACCCTGATAAATGCTTCAATAATATTGAAAAAGGAAGAGTATGAGTATTCAACATTTCCGTGTC
GCCCTTATTCCCTTTTTTGCGGCATTTTGCCTTCCTGTTTTTGCTCACCCAGAAACGCTGGTGAAAGTAA
AAGATGCTGAAGATCAGTTGGGTGCACGAGTGGGTTACATCGAACTGGATCTCAACAGCGGTAAGATCCT
TGAGAGTTTTCGCCCCGAAGAACGTTTTCCAATGATGAGCACTTTTAAAGTTCTGCTATGTGGCGCGGTA
TTATCCCGTATTGACGCCGGGCAAGAGCAACTCGGTCGCCGCATACACTATTCTCAGAATGACTTGGTTG
AGTACTCACCAGTCACAGAAAAGCATCTTACGGATGGCATGACAGTAAGAGAATTATGCAGTGCTGCCAT
AACCATGAGTGATAACACTGCGGCCAACTTACTTCTGACAACGATCGGAGGACCGAAGGAGCTAACCGCT
TTTTTGCACAACATGGGGGATCATGTAACTCGCCTTGATCGTTGGGAACCGGAGCTGAATGAAGCCATAC
CAAACGACGAGCGTGACACCACGATGCCTGTAGCAATGGCAACAACGTTGCGCAAACTATTAACTGGCGA
ACTACTTACTCTAGCTTCCCGGCAACAATTAATAGACTGGATGGAGGCGGATAAAGTTGCAGGACCACTT
CTGCGCTCGGCCCTTCCGGCTGGCTGGTTTATTGCTGATAAATCTGGAGCCGGTGAGCGTGGGTCTCGCG
GTATCATTGCAGCACTGGGGCCAGATGGTAAGCCCTCCCGTATCGTAGTTATCTACACGACGGGGAGTCA
GGCAACTATGGATGAACGAAATAGACAGATCGCTGAGATAGGTGCCTCACTGATTAAGCATTGGTAACTG
TCAGACCAAGTTTACTCATATATACTTTAGATTGATTTAAAACTTCATTTTTAATTTAAAAGGATCTAGG
TGAAGATCCTTTTTGATAATCTCATGACCAAAATCCCTTAACGTGAGTTTTCGTTCCACTGAGCGTCAGA
CCCCGTAGAAAAGATCAAAGGATCTTCTTGAGATCCTTTTTTTCTGCGCGTAATCTGCTGCTTGCAAACA
AAAAAACCACCGCTACCAGCGGTGGTTTGTTTGCCGGATCAAGAGCTACCAACTCTTTTTCCGAAGGTAA
CTGGCTTCAGCAGAGCGCAGATACCAAATACTGTTCTTCTAGTGTAGCCGTAGTTAGGCCACCACTTCAA
GAACTCTGTAGCACCGCCTACATACCTCGCTCTGCTAATCCTGTTACCAGTGGCTGCTGCCAGTGGCGAT
AAGTCGTGTCTTACCGGGTTGGACTCAAGACGATAGTTACCGGATAAGGCGCAGCGGTCGGGCTGAACGG
GGGGTTCGTGCACACAGCCCAGCTTGGAGCGAACGACCTACACCGAACTGAGATACCTACAGCGTGAGCT
ATGAGAAAGCGCCACGCTTCCCGAAGGGAGAAAGGCGGACAGGTATCCGGTAAGCGGCAGGGTCGGAACA
GGAGAGCGCACGAGGGAGCTTCCAGGGGGAAACGCCTGGTATCTTTATAGTCCTGTCGGGTTTCGCCACC
TCTGACTTGAGCGTCGATTTTTGTGATGCTCGTCAGGGGGGCGGAGCCTATGGAAAAACGCCAGCAACGC
GGCCTTTTTACGGTTCCTGGCCTTTTGCTGGCCTTTTGCTCACATGTTCTTTCCTGCGTTATCCCCTGAT
TCTGTGGATAACCGTATTACCGCCTTTGAGTGAGCTGATACCGCTCGCCGCAGCCGAACGACCGAGCGCA
GCGAGTCAGTGAGCGAGGAAGCGGAAGAGCGCCCAATACGCAAACCGCCTCTCCCCGCGCGTTGGCCGAT
TCATTAATGCAGCTGGCACGACAGGTTTCCCGACTGGAAAGCGGGCAGTGAGCGCAACGCAATTAATGTG
AGTTAGCTCACTCATTAGGCACCCCAGGCTTTACACTTTATGCTTCCGGCTCGTATGTTGTGTGGAATTG
TGAGCGGATAACAATTTCACACAGGAAACAGCTATGACCATGATTACGCCAAGCGCGCAATTAACCCTCA
CTAAAGGGAACAAAAGCTGGAGCTGCAAGCTTAATGTAGTCTTATGCAATACTCTTGTAGTCTTGCAACA
TGGTAACGATGAGTTAGCAACATGCCTTACAAGGAGAGAAAAAGCACCGTGCATGCCGATTGGTGGAAGT
AAGGTGGTACGATCGTGCCTTATTAGGAAGGCAACAGACGGGTCTGACATGGATTGGACGAACCACTGAA
TTGCCGCATTGCAGAGATATTGTATTTAAGTGCCTAGCTCGATACATAAACGGGTCTCTCTGGTTAGACC
AGATCTGAGCCTGGGAGCTCTCTGGCTAACTAGGGAACCCACTGCTTAAGCCTCAATAAAGCTTGCCTTG
AGTGCTTCAAGTAGTGTGTGCCCGTCTGTTGTGTGACTCTGGTAACTAGAGATCCCTCAGACCCTTTTAG
TCAGTGTGGAAAATCTCTAGCAGTGGCGCCCGAACAGGGACTTGAAAGCGAAAGGGAAACCAGAGGAGCT
CTCTCGACGCAGGACTCGGCTTGCTGAAGCGCGCACGGCAAGAGGCGAGGGGCGGCGACTGGTGAGTACG
CCAAAAATTTTGACTAGCGGAGGCTAGAAGGAGAGAGATGGGTGCGAGAGCGTCAGTATTAAGCGGGGGA
GAATTAGATCGCGATGGGAAAAAATTCGGTTAAGGCCAGGGGGAAAGAAAAAATATAAATTAAAACATAT
AGTATGGGCAAGCAGGGAGCTAGAACGATTCGCAGTTAATCCTGGCCTGTTAGAAACATCAGAAGGCTGT
AGACAAATACTGGGACAGCTACAACCATCCCTTCAGACAGGATCAGAAGAACTTAGATCATTATATAATA
CAGTAGCAACCCTCTATTGTGTGCATCAAAGGATAGAGATAAAAGACACCAAGGAAGCTTTAGACAAGAT
AGAGGAAGAGCAAAACAAAAGTAAGACCACCGCACAGCAAGCGGCCGCTGATCTTCAGACCTGGAGGAGG
AGATATGAGGGACAATTGGAGAAGTGAATTATATAAATATAAAGTAGTAAAAATTGAACCATTAGGAGTA
GCACCCACCAAGGCAAAGAGAAGAGTGGTGCAGAGAGAAAAAAGAGCAGTGGGAATAGGAGCTTTGTTCC
TTGGGTTCTTGGGAGCAGCAGGAAGCACTATGGGCGCAGCGTCAATGACGCTGACGGTACAGGCCAGACA
ATTATTGTCTGGTATAGTGCAGCAGCAGAACAATTTGCTGAGGGCTATTGAGGCGCAACAGCATCTGTTG
CAACTCACAGTCTGGGGCATCAAGCAGCTCCAGGCAAGAATCCTGGCTGTGGAAAGATACCTAAAGGATC
AACAGCTCCTGGGGATTTGGGGTTGCTCTGGAAAACTCATTTGCACCACTGCTGTGCCTTGGAATGCTAG
TTGGAGTAATAAATCTCTGGAACAGATTTGGAATCACACGACCTGGATGGAGTGGGACAGAGAAATTAAC
AATTACACAAGCTTAATACACTCCTTAATTGAAGAATCGCAAAACCAGCAAGAAAAGAATGAACAAGAAT
TATTGGAATTAGATAAATGGGCAAGTTTGTGGAATTGGTTTAACATAACAAATTGGCTGTGGTATATAAA
ATTATTCATAATGATAGTAGGAGGCTTGGTAGGTTTAAGAATAGTTTTTGCTGTACTTTCTATAGTGAAT
AGAGTTAGGCAGGGATATTCACCATTATCGTTTCAGACCCACCTCCCAACCCCGAGGGGACCCGACAGGC
CCGAAGGAATAGAAGAAGAAGGTGGAGAGAGAGACAGAGACAGATCCATTCGATTAGTGAACGGATCTCG
ACGGTATCGGTTAACTTTTAAAAGAAAAGGGGGGATTGGGGGGTACAGTGCAGGGGAAAGAATAGTAGAC
ATAATAGCAACAGACATACAAACTAAAGAATTACAAAAACAAATTACAAAATTCAAAATTTTATCGTAGT
CCAGTGTGGTGGAATTCTGCAGATATCA
